>Addgene plasmid #136343 | pENTR_Hu MAD2(WT) | addgene full sequence | sequence record 270814 | Addgene NGS Result
CAAATAATGATTTTATTTTGACTGATAGTGACCTGTTCGTTGCAACAAATTGATGAGCAATGCTTTTTTA
TAATGCCAACTTTGTACAAAAAAGCAGGCTCCGCGGCCGCCCCCTTCACCATGGCGCTGCAGCTCTCCCG
GGAGCAGGGAATCACCCTGCGCGGGAGCGCCGAAATCGTGGCCGAGTTCTTCTCATTCGGCATCAACAGC
ATTTTATATCAGCGTGGCATATATCCATCTGAAACCTTTACTCGAGTGCAGAAATACGGACTCACCTTGC
TTGTAACTACTGATCTTGAGCTCATAAAATACCTAAATAATGTGGTGGAACAACTGAAAGATTGGTTATA
CAAGTGTTCAGTTCAGAAACTGGTTGTAGTTATCTCAAATATTGAAAGTGGTGAGGTCCTGGAAAGATGG
CAGTTTGATATTGAGTGTGACAAGACTGCAAAAGATGACAGTGCACCCAGAGAAAAGTCTCAGAAAGCTA
TCCAGGATGAAATCCGTTCAGTGATCAGACAGATCACAGCTACGGTGACATTTCTGCCACTGTTGGAAGT
TTCTTGTTCATTTGATCTGCTGATTTATACAGACAAAGATTTGGTTGTACCTGAAAAATGGGAAGAGTCG
GGACCACAGTTTATTACCAATTCTGAGGAAGTCCGCCTTCGTTCATTTACTACTACAATCCACAAAGTAA
ATAGCATGGTGGCCTACAAAATTCCTGTCAATGACAAGGGTGGGCGCGCCGACCCAGCTTTCTTGTACAA
AGTTGGCATTATAAGAAAGCATTGCTTATCAATTTGTTGCAACGAACAGGTCACTATCAGTCAAAATAAA
ATCATTATTTGCCATCCAGCTGATATCCCCTATAGTGAGTCGTATTACATGGTCATAGCTGTTTCCTGGC
AGCTCTGGCCCGTGTCTCAAAATCTCTGATGTTACATTGCACAAGATAAAAATATATCATCATGAACAAT
AAAACTGTCTGCTTACATAAACAGTAATACAAGGGGTGTTATGAGCCATATTCAACGGGAAACGTCGAGG
CCGCGATTAAATTCCAACATGGATGCTGATTTATATGGGTATAAATGGGCTCGCGATAATGTCGGGCAAT
CAGGTGCGACAATCTATCGCTTGTATGGGAAGCCCGATGCGCCAGAGTTGTTTCTGAAACATGGCAAAGG
TAGCGTTGCCAATGATGTTACAGATGAGATGGTCAGACTAAACTGGCTGACGGAATTTATGCCTCTTCCG
ACCATCAAGCATTTTATCCGTACTCCTGATGATGCATGGTTACTCACCACTGCGATCCCCGGAAAAACAG
CATTCCAGGTATTAGAAGAATATCCTGATTCAGGTGAAAATATTGTTGATGCGCTGGCAGTGTTCCTGCG
CCGGTTGCATTCGATTCCTGTTTGTAATTGTCCTTTTAACAGCGATCGCGTATTTCGTCTCGCTCAGGCG
CAATCACGAATGAATAACGGTTTGGTTGATGCGAGTGATTTTGATGACGAGCGTAATGGCTGGCCTGTTG
AACAAGTCTGGAAAGAAATGCATAAACTTTTGCCATTCTCACCGGATTCAGTCGTCACTCATGGTGATTT
CTCACTTGATAACCTTATTTTTGACGAGGGGAAATTAATAGGTTGTATTGATGTTGGACGAGTCGGAATC
GCAGACCGATACCAGGATCTTGCCATCCTATGGAACTGCCTCGGTGAGTTTTCTCCTTCATTACAGAAAC
GGCTTTTTCAAAAATATGGTATTGATAATCCTGATATGAATAAATTGCAGTTTCATTTGATGCTCGATGA
GTTTTTCTAATCAGAATTGGTTAATTGGTTGTAACACTGGCAGAGCATTACGCTGACTTGACGGGACGGC
GCAAGCTCATGACCAAAATCCCTTAACGTGAGTTACGCGTCGTTCCACTGAGCGTCAGACCCCGTAGAAA
AGATCAAAGGATCTTCTTGAGATCCTTTTTTTCTGCGCGTAATCTGCTGCTTGCAAACAAAAAAACCACC
GCTACCAGCGGTGGTTTGTTTGCCGGATCAAGAGCTACCAACTCTTTTTCCGAAGGTAACTGGCTTCAGC
AGAGCGCAGATACCAAATACTGTTCTTCTAGTGTAGCCGTAGTTAGGCCACCACTTCAAGAACTCTGTAG
CACCGCCTACATACCTCGCTCTGCTAATCCTGTTACCAGTGGCTGCTGCCAGTGGCGATAAGTCGTGTCT
TACCGGGTTGGACTCAAGACGATAGTTACCGGATAAGGCGCAGCGGTCGGGCTGAACGGGGGGTTCGTGC
ACACAGCCCAGCTTGGAGCGAACGACCTACACCGAACTGAGATACCTACAGCGTGAGCTATGAGAAAGCG
CCACGCTTCCCGAAGGGAGAAAGGCGGACAGGTATCCGGTAAGCGGCAGGGTCGGAACAGGAGAGCGCAC
GAGGGAGCTTCCAGGGGGAAACGCCTGGTATCTTTATAGTCCTGTCGGGTTTCGCCACCTCTGACTTGAG
CGTCGATTTTTGTGATGCTCGTCAGGGGGGCGGAGCCTATGGAAAAACGCCAGCAACGCGGCCTTTTTAC
GGTTCCTGGCCTTTTGCTGGCCTTTTGCTCACATGTTCTTTCCTGCGTTATCCCCTGATTCTGTGGATAA
CCGTATTACCGCCTTTGAGTGAGCTGATACCGCTCGCCGCAGCCGAACGACCGAGCGCAGCGAGTCAGTG
AGCGAGGAAGCGGAAGAGCGCCCAATACGCAAACCGCCTCTCCCCGCGCGTTGGCCGATTCATTAATGCA
GCTGGCACGACAGGTTTCCCGACTGGAAAGCGGGCAGTGAGCGCAACGCAATTAATACGCGTACCGCTAG
CCAGGAAGAGTTTGTAGAAACGCAAAAAGGCCATCCGTCAGGATGGCCTTCTGCTTAGTTTGATGCCTGG
CAGTTTATGGCGGGCGTCCTGCCCGCCACCCTCCGGGCCGTTGCTTCACAACGTTCAAATCCGCTCCCGG
CGGATTTGTCCTACTCAGGAGAGCGTTCACCGACAAACAACAGATAAAACGAAAGGCCCAGTCTTCCGAC
TGAGCCTTTCGTTTTATTTGATGCCTGGCAGTTCCCTACTCTCGCGTTAACGCTAGCATGGATGTTTTCC
CAGTCACGACGTTGTAAAACGACGGCCAGTCTTAAGCTCGGGCCC
Features (pLannotate 1.2.2; 10 found; start..end, strand, type, name):
      1..100     +  protein_bind   attL1: mutant version of attL; recombination site for the Gateway® LR reaction LR Clonase™
    121..735     +  CDS            MAD2L1: MD2L1_HUMAN - Also known as MAD2. Experimental evidence at protein level: Swiss-Prot protein existence level 1. Component of the spindle-assembly checkpoint that prevents the onset of anaphase until all chromosomes are properly aligned at the metaphase plate (PubMed:29162720, PubMed:15024386). In the closed conformation (C-MAD2) forms a heterotetrameric complex with MAD1L1 at unattached kinetochores during prometaphase, the complex recruits open conformation molecules of MAD2L1 (O-MAD2) and then promotes the conversion of O-MAD2 to C-MAD2 (PubMed:29162720). Required for the execution of the mi
    752..851     -  protein_bind   attL2: mutant version of attL; recombination site for the Gateway® LR reaction LR Clonase™
    869..887     -  promoter       T7 promoter: promoter for bacteriophage T7 RNA polymerase
   1021..1830    +  CDS            KanR: aminoglycoside phosphotransferase; aph(3')-Ia; confers resistance to kanamycin in bacteria or G418 (Geneticin®) in eukaryotes
   1977..2565    +  rep_origin     ori: high-copy-number ColE1/pMB1/pBR322/pUC origin of replication
   2748..2840    +  CDS            lacI (fragment): lac repressor; lacI; The lac repressor binds to the lac operator to inhibit transcription in E. coli. This inhibition can be relieved by adding lactose or isopropyl-β-D-thiogalactopyranoside (IPTG).
   2895..2922    -  terminator     rrnB T2 terminator: transcription terminator T2 from the E. coli rrnB gene
   3054..3097    +  terminator     rrnB T1 terminator: Escherichia coli rrnB; transcription terminator T1 from the E. coli rrnB gene
   3144..3180    -  CDS            lacZα (fragment): LacZα fragment of β-galactosidase; lacZ fragment
