[The description below was written by a language model from this plasmid's Addgene catalogue record and pLannotate feature annotations shown in this document.]
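Description:
pENTR_Hu MAD2(WT) is a Gateway entry clone built on the pENTR/D-TOPO backbone, carrying the wild-type human MAD2L1 (MAD2) cDNA inserted by TOPO cloning. It is a small bacterial plasmid of about 3.2 kb, maintained in E. coli through a high-copy ColE1/pUC-type origin and selected with kanamycin via the aminoglycoside phosphotransferase (KanR) gene. The catalogue lists copy number as unknown, although the annotated origin is of the high-copy class.

The MAD2L1 coding sequence sits between attL1 and attL2, the recombination sites recognised in the Gateway LR reaction. This lets the open reading frame be moved in a defined orientation into any attR-containing destination vector. As an entry clone, the plasmid has no promoter positioned to express the insert in cells. The only promoter annotated is a T7 promoter just outside attL2, oriented back toward the insert on the opposite strand, so it would give antisense transcripts in vitro or serve as a sequencing priming site. The rrnB T1 and T2 terminators upstream of attL1 shield the insert from read-through transcription from the backbone. The short lacI and lacZα fragments are backbone remnants with no functional role. No epitope tags or reporters are annotated, and the record does not say whether the insert retains its stop codon.

MAD2L1 encodes a spindle-assembly checkpoint component that delays anaphase onset until all chromosomes are properly aligned at the metaphase plate. The plasmid serves as a source clone for generating MAD2 expression constructs by LR recombination. The record does not specify particular downstream applications.
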