Addgene plasmid #136343: pENTR_Hu MAD2(WT)
Purpose: Human MAD2 cDNA in Gateway pENTR
Depositing lab: Guillermo de Cárcer. Depositing organization: Instituto de Investigaciones Biomedicas Alberto Sols.
Backbone
  Vector backbone: pENTR_D-topo
  Vector type: Gateway entry vector
Growth in bacteria
  Bacterial resistance: Kanamycin, 50 μg/mL
  Growth temperature: 37°C
  Growth strain: DH5alpha
  Copy number: Unknown
Gene/Insert
  Gene/Insert name: MAD2L1
  Species: H. sapiens (human)
  Entrez Gene: MAD2L1 (a.k.a. HSMAD2, MAD2)
  Cloning method: TOPO Cloning
Terms and licenses: Academic/Nonprofit Terms; Industry Terms: Not Available to Industry
How to cite: pENTR_Hu MAD2(WT) was a gift from Guillermo de Cárcer (Addgene plasmid # 136343 ; http://n2t.net/addgene:136343 ; RRID:Addgene_136343)
